Addgene plasmid #190701: pAc-sgRNA-Cas9.dora_2
Purpose: Expresses sgRNA targeting Dora gene and Cas9-Puro in Drosophila S2 cells
Depositing lab: David Bartel. Depositing organization: Whitehead Institute for Biomedical Research. Publication: Endogenous transcripts direct microRNA degradation in Drosophila, and this targeted degradation is required for proper embryonic development. Kingston ER, Blodgett LW, Bartel DP. Mol Cell. 2022 Sep 15. pii: S1097-2765(22)00849-8. doi: 10.1016/j.molcel.2022.08.029. PubMed 36150386.
Backbone
  Vector backbone: pAc-sgRNA-Cas9
  Backbone manufacturer: Ji-Long Liu
  Backbone size w/o insert (bp): 10615
  Total vector size (bp): 10635
  Vector type: Insect Expression, CRISPR
  Selectable markers: Puromycin
Growth in bacteria
  Bacterial resistance: Ampicillin, 100 μg/mL
  Growth temperature: 37°C
  Growth strain: DH5alpha
  Copy number: High Copy
Gene/Insert
  Gene/Insert name: dora (CG34401) sgRNA 2
  gRNA/shRNA sequence: CAGCTCGAACGGTATGTAGG
  Species: D. melanogaster (fly)
  Promoter: Drosophila U6
  Cloning method: Restriction Enzyme; 5′ cloning site SapI (destroyed during cloning); 3′ cloning site SapI (destroyed during cloning)
  Sequencing primers: 5′ GTTCGACTTGCAGCCTGAAATACG
Terms and licenses: Academic/Nonprofit Terms; Industry Terms: Not Available to Industry
How to cite: pAc-sgRNA-Cas9.dora_2 was a gift from David Bartel (Addgene plasmid # 190701 ; http://n2t.net/addgene:190701 ; RRID:Addgene_190701)
