[The description below was written by a language model from this plasmid's Addgene catalogue record and pLannotate feature annotations shown in this document.]
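Description:
pAc-sgRNA-Cas9.dora_2 is an all-in-one CRISPR plasmid for Drosophila S2 cells, built on the pAc-sgRNA-Cas9 insect expression backbone (about 10.6 kb in total). It is propagated in E. coli through a high-copy ColE1/pUC-type origin and an ampicillin resistance gene (β-lactamase with its own promoter). Transfected insect cells are selected with puromycin. The annotation also picks up short remnants of a tetracycline resistance gene and of SV40 large T antigen, which appear to be non-functional backbone leftovers.

The plasmid carries two expression units. In the first, a Drosophila U6-2 RNA polymerase III promoter drives a single guide RNA. This consists of a 20-nt spacer directed against the D. melanogaster gene dora (CG34401), the second guide of its series according to the name, followed by the Streptococcus pyogenes gRNA scaffold. The spacer was inserted between SapI sites that were destroyed during cloning. In the second unit, on the opposite strand, the constitutive Drosophila actin 5C (Ac5) promoter drives S. pyogenes Cas9. The annotation software splits Cas9 into N- and C-terminal portions, but these are contiguous and together make up the full coding sequence. Cas9 is followed by a nucleoplasmin nuclear localization signal and then the puromycin N-acetyltransferase gene. The record calls this product "Cas9-Puro", but the element linking the two coding sequences is not annotated. An SV40 poly(A) signal is annotated next to the end of this unit.

A single transfection therefore supplies nuclease, guide and drug selection, so edited S2 cells can be enriched with puromycin. The stated purpose is to target dora in S2 cells, and the associated study concerns target-directed microRNA degradation in Drosophila.
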