Features (pLannotate 1.2.2; 14 found; start..end, strand, type, name):
    813..1212    +  promoter       dU6-2 promoter: RNA polymerase III promoter for Drosophila U6-2 snRNA (Das et al., 1987)
   1234..1309    +  misc_RNA       gRNA scaffold: guide RNA scaffold for the Streptococcus pyogenes CRISPR/Cas9 system
   1316..1397    -  promoter       Ac5 promoter (fragment): Drosophila melanogaster actin 5C promoter
   1547..1651    +  promoter       AmpR promoter: bla
   1652..2512    +  CDS            AmpR: β-lactamase; bla; confers resistance to ampicillin, carbenicillin, and related antibiotics
   2683..3271    +  rep_origin     ori: high-copy-number ColE1/pMB1/pBR322/pUC origin of replication
   3317..3764    -  CDS            TcR (fragment): tetracycline efflux protein; tet; confers resistance to tetracycline
   3765..3849    +  CDS            large T antigen (fragment): large T antigen from SV40 (simian virus 40)
   3872..4006    +  polyA_signal   SV40 poly(A) signal: SV40 polyadenylation signal
   4014..4613    -  CDS            PuroR: puromycin N-acetyltransferase; pac from Streptomyces alboniger; confers resistance to puromycin
   4707..4754    -  CDS            nucleoplasmin NLS: bipartite nuclear localization signal from nucleoplasmin
   4755..7253    -  CDS            Cas9(C): C-terminal portion of Streptococcus pyogenes Cas9 (Zetsche et al., 2015)
   7254..8855    -  CDS            Cas9(N): N-terminal portion of Streptococcus pyogenes Cas9 (Zetsche et al., 2015)
   9016..812     -  promoter       Ac5 promoter (across the origin): Drosophila melanogaster actin 5c promoter
>Addgene plasmid #190701 | pAc-sgRNA-Cas9.dora_2 | addgene full sequence | sequence record 373455 | Addgene NGS Result
CTTCCGCTGCCCCGCACCCCTTTCCTTCCACTACCGTTTTGCCGCATTTGGTATTGCCATCTCGCTTTTT
TGGCTTTACTTTGCTTTTTGAATAAGCCAAGAAACTGAAATCAAAGCGGACAGTCCGAAAATTGAATATT
CCAAAAAACAACAATTGCACATGCACTGCGTTCGGCAAAAGACGCAGAAATTCAAGCCTTTTGGTCTGGC
ATCATCTTAAAATATCATCAGTATCATCATTGCCATTATAAATACATAAGAAAATGAGAATACATTAAAG
ATATACATACAATCTTTGTCATAGTCAACATATTTTGCAACAAAATTATCTATAGATAACATGTTTTTGT
AGAAAATTCCACTAACTGATTTTCGTATAAATACAAATTATTCTCATTCTTCAAAATACTCGCCGACGTC
ATCGCGAAATTCCTCAGCATTCTTCGACAAATGAAGAGAGACAGCGAGTGACACAATCTTATCTTGCCGA
CGAGTCTTTGAAAATGGCCCCGGGTAACGGTGAAAAACATATAGCCAAGAATGGAGCGATCGCCAGGCGA
TGGAAATTGGCTTCAAATTGCTCCGAATATGGCCAGTTGGTCAGTTGGCATTGGATTGTGGAGAGATACT
AGATCAGCTCGTTCTCCTTCTCCTCCGCATTCTCCTACTCCGCCCGAAGACGCTTCTTTGATCGCTTCTT
TCTCGAATGTGTACATATTCATTATGTATTTGGTGTTTGGCGACGATCAGCCAGCTTTAATGGCCATAAA
ACGTGTCTTGGTTTGTGGGCCACATAACAGGCAGCGAGATCTGTTCGACTTGCAGCCTGAAATACGGCAC
GAGTAGGAAAAGCCGAGTCAAATGCCGAATGCAGAGTCTCATTACAGCACAATCAACTCAAGAAAAACTC
GACACTTTTTTACCATTTGCACTTAAATCCTTTTTTATTCGTTATGTATACTTTTTTTGGTCCCTAACCA
AAACAAAACCAAACTCTCTTAGTCGTGCCTCTATATTTAAAACTATCAATTTATTATAGTCAATAAATCG
AACTGTGTTTTCAACAAACGAACAATAGGACACTTTGATTCTAAAGGAAATTTTGAAAATCTTAAGCAGA
GGGTTCTTAAGACCATTTGCCAATTCTTATAATTCTCAACTGCTCTTTCCTGATGTTGATCATTTATATA
GGTATGTTTTCCTCAATACTTCGCAGCTCGAACGGTATGTAGGGTTTTAGAGCTAGAAATAGCAAGTTAA
AATAAGGCTAGTCCGTTATCAACTTGAAAAAGTGGCACCGAGTCGGTGCTTTTTTAGATCTGGAAAAATG
ATGTGACAGTGGAAATGAGAAGTAGGTGCATCTGCAAAGATTTGATTCAGAGTTGATGCCATTCATGATT
TTTTTTTAGAAGTATCATTTGTGTTTTTAGAATATAGAATTAATTCTTGAAGACGAAAGGGCCTCGTGAT
ACGCCTATTTTTATAGGTTAATGTCATGATAATAATGGTTTCTTAGACGTCAGGTGGCACTTTTCGGGGA
AATGTGCGCGGAACCCCTATTTGTTTATTTTTCTAAATACATTCAAATATGTATCCGCTCATGAGACAAT
AACCCTGATAAATGCTTCAATAATATTGAAAAAGGAAGAGTATGAGTATTCAACATTTCCGTGTCGCCCT
TATTCCCTTTTTTGCGGCATTTTGCCTTCCTGTTTTTGCTCACCCAGAAACGCTGGTGAAAGTAAAAGAT
GCTGAAGATCAGTTGGGTGCACGAGTGGGTTACATCGAACTGGATCTCAACAGCGGTAAGATCCTTGAGA
GTTTTCGCCCCGAAGAACGTTTTCCAATGATGAGCACTTTTAAAGTTCTGCTATGTGGCGCGGTATTATC
CCGTGTTGACGCCGGGCAAGAGCAACTCGGTCGCCGCATACACTATTCTCAGAATGACTTGGTTGAGTAC
TCACCAGTCACAGAAAAGCATCTTACGGATGGCATGACAGTAAGAGAATTATGCAGTGCTGCCATAACCA
TGAGTGATAACACTGCGGCCAACTTACTTCTGACAACGATCGGAGGACCGAAGGAGCTAACCGCTTTTTT
GCACAACATGGGGGATCATGTAACTCGCCTTGATCGTTGGGAACCGGAGCTGAATGAAGCCATACCAAAC
GACGAGCGTGACACCACGATGCCTGCAGCAATGGCAACAACGTTGCGCAAACTATTAACTGGCGAACTAC
TTACTCTAGCTTCCCGGCAACAATTAATAGACTGGATGGAGGCGGATAAAGTTGCAGGACCACTTCTGCG
CTCGGCCCTTCCGGCTGGCTGGTTTATTGCTGATAAATCTGGAGCCGGTGAGCGTGGGTCTCGCGGTATC
ATTGCAGCACTGGGGCCAGATGGTAAGCCCTCCCGTATCGTAGTTATCTACACGACGGGGAGTCAGGCAA
CTATGGATGAACGAAATAGACAGATCGCTGAGATAGGTGCCTCACTGATTAAGCATTGGTAACTGTCAGA
CCAAGTTTACTCATATATACTTTAGATTGATTTAAAACTTCATTTTTAATTTAAAAGGATCTAGGTGAAG
ATCCTTTTTGATAATCTCATGACCAAAATCCCTTAACGTGAGTTTTCGTTCCACTGAGCGTCAGACCCCG
TAGAAAAGATCAAAGGATCTTCTTGAGATCCTTTTTTTCTGCGCGTAATCTGCTGCTTGCAAACAAAAAA
ACCACCGCTACCAGCGGTGGTTTGTTTGCCGGATCAAGAGCTACCAACTCTTTTTCCGAAGGTAACTGGC
TTCAGCAGAGCGCAGATACCAAATACTGTCCTTCTAGTGTAGCCGTAGTTAGGCCACCACTTCAAGAACT
CTGTAGCACCGCCTACATACCTCGCTCTGCTAATCCTGTTACCAGTGGCTGCTGCCAGTGGCGATAAGTC
GTGTCTTACCGGGTTGGACTCAAGACGATAGTTACCGGATAAGGCGCAGCGGTCGGGCTGAACGGGGGGT
TCGTGCACACAGCCCAGCTTGGAGCGAACGACCTACACCGAACTGAGATACCTACAGCGTGAGCTATGAG
AAAGCGCCACGCTTCCCGAAGGGAGAAAGGCGGACAGGTATCCGGTAAGCGGCAGGGTCGGAACAGGAGA
GCGCACGAGGGAGCTTCCAGGGGGAAACGCCTGGTATCTTTATAGTCCTGTCGGGTTTCGCCACCTCTGA
CTTGAGCGTCGATTTTTGTGATGCTCGTCAGGGGGGCGGAGCCTATGGAAAAACGCCAGCAACGCGGCCT
TTTTACGGTTCCTGGCCTTTTGCTGGCCTTGAAGCTGTCCCTGATGGTCGTCATCTACCTGCCTGGACAG
CATGGCCTGCAACGCGGGCATCCCGATGCCGCCGGAAGCGAGAAGAATCATAATGGGGAAGGCCATCCAG
CCTCGCGTCGCGAACGCCAGCAAGACGTAGCCCAGCGCGTCGGCCGCCATGCCGGCGATAATGGCCTGCT
TCTCGCCGAAACGTTTGGTGGCGGGACCAGTGACGAAGGCTTGAGCGAGGGCGTGCAAGATTCCGAATAC
CGCAAGCGACAGGCCGATCATCGTCGCGCTCCAGCGAAAGCGGTCCTCGCCGAAAATGACCCAGAGCGCT
GCCGGCACCTGTCCTACGAGTTGCATGATAAAGAAGACAGTCATAAGTGCGGCGACGATAGTCATGCCCC
GCGCCCACCGGAAGGAGCTGACTGGGTTGAAGGCTCTCAAGGGCATCGGTCGACTGATCATAATCAGCCA
TACCACATTTGTAGAGGTTTTACTTGCTTTAAAAAACCTCCCACACCTCCCCCTGAACCTGAAACATAAA
ATGAATGCAATTGTTGTTGTTAACTTGTTTATTGCAGCTTATAATGGTTACAAATAAAGCAATAGCATCA
CAAATTTCACAAATAAAGCATTTTTTTCACTGCATTCTAGTTGTGGTTTGTCCAAACTCATCAATGTATC
TTATCATGTCTGGATCCCTCGAGTCAGGCACCGGGCTTGCGGGTCATGCACCAGGTGCGCGGTCCTTCGG
GCACCTCGACGTCGGCGGTGACGGTGAAGCCGAGCCGCTCGTAGAAGGGGAGGTTGCGGGGCGCGGAGGT
CTCCAGGAAGGCGGGCACCCCGGCGCGCTCGGCCGCCTCCACTCCGGGGAGCACGACGGCGCTGCCCAGA
CCCTTGCCCTGGTGGTCGGGCGAGACGCCGACGGTGGCCAGGAACCACGCGGGCTCCTTGGGCCGGTGCG
GCGCCAGGAGGCCTTCCATCTGTTGCTGCGCGGCCAGCCGGGAACCGCTCAACTCGGCCATGCGCGGGCC
GATCTCGGCGAACACCGCCCCCGCTTCGACGCTCTCCGGCGTGGTCCAGACCGCCACCGCGGCGCCGTCG
TCCGCGACCCACACCTTGCCGATGTCGAGCCCGACGCGCGTGAGGAAGAGTTCTTGCAGCTCGGTGACCC
GCTCGATGTGGCGGTCCGGGTCGACGGTGTGGCGCGTGGCGGGGTAGTCGGCGAACGCGGCGGCGAGGGT
GCGTACGGCCCGGGGGACGTCGTCGCGGGTGGCGAGGCGCACCGTGGGCTTGTACTCGGTCATGCTACCG
CTGCCGCTACCGCTAGCAGGGCCGGGATTCTCCTCCACGTCACCGCATGTTAGAAGACTTCCTCTGCCCT
CAAGCTTGCCTGATCCCTTTTTCTTTTTTGCCTGGCCGGCCTTTTTCGTGGCCGCCGGCCTTTTGTCGCC
TCCCAGCTGAGACAGGTCGATCCGTGTCTCGTACAGGCCGGTGATGCTCTGGTGGATCAGGGTGGCGTCC
AGCACCTCTTTGGTGCTGGTGTACCTCTTCCGGTCGATGGTGGTGTCAAAGTACTTGAAGGCGGCAGGGG
CTCCCAGATTGGTCAGGGTAAACAGGTGGATGATATTCTCGGCCTGCTCTCTGATGGGCTTATCCCGGTG
CTTGTTGTAGGCGGACAGCACTTTGTCCAGATTAGCGTCGGCCAGGATCACTCTCTTGGAGAACTCGCTG
ATCTGCTCGATGATCTCGTCCAGGTAGTGCTTGTGCTGTTCCACAAACAGCTGTTTCTGCTCATTATCCT
CGGGGGAGCCCTTCAGCTTCTCATAGTGGCTGGCCAGGTACAGGAAGTTCACATATTTGGAGGGCAGGGC
CAGTTCGTTTCCCTTCTGCAGTTCGCCGGCAGAGGCCAGCATTCTCTTCCGGCCGTTTTCCAGCTCGAAC
AGGGAGTACTTAGGCAGCTTGATGATCAGGTCCTTTTTCACTTCTTTGTAGCCCTTGGCTTCCAGAAAGT
CGATGGGATTCTTCTCGAAGCTGCTTCTTTCCATGATGGTGATCCCCAGCAGCTCTTTCACACTCTTCAG
TTTCTTGGACTTGCCCTTTTCCACTTTGGCCACCACCAGCACAGAATAGGCCACGGTGGGGCTGTCGAAG
CCGCCGTACTTCTTAGGGTCCCAGTCCTTCTTTCTGGCGATCAGCTTATCGCTGTTCCTCTTGGGCAGGA
TAGACTCTTTGCTGAAGCCGCCTGTCTGCACCTCGGTCTTTTTCACGATATTCACTTGGGGCATGCTCAG
CACTTTCCGCACGGTGGCAAAATCCCGGCCCTTATCCCACACGATCTCCCCGGTTTCGCCGTTTGTCTCG
ATCAGAGGCCGCTTCCGGATCTCGCCGTTGGCCAGGGTAATCTCGGTCTTGAAAAAGTTCATGATGTTGC
TGTAGAAGAAGTACTTGGCGGTAGCCTTGCCGATTTCCTGCTCGCTCTTGGCGATCATCTTCCGCACGTC
GTACACCTTGTAGTCGCCGTACACGAACTCGCTTTCCAGCTTAGGGTACTTTTTGATCAGGGCGGTTCCC
ACGACGGCGTTCAGGTAGGCGTCGTGGGCGTGGTGGTAGTTGTTGATCTCGCGCACTTTGTAAAACTGGA
AATCCTTCCGGAAATCGGACACCAGCTTGGACTTCAGGGTGATCACTTTCACTTCCCGGATCAGCTTGTC
ATTCTCGTCGTACTTAGTGTTCATCCGGGAGTCCAGGATCTGTGCCACGTGCTTTGTGATCTGCCGGGTT
TCCACCAGCTGTCTCTTGATGAAGCCGGCCTTATCCAGTTCGCTCAGGCCGCCTCTCTCGGCCTTGGTCA
GATTGTCGAACTTTCTCTGGGTAATCAGCTTGGCGTTCAGCAGCTGCCGCCAGTAGTTCTTCATCTTCTT
CACGACCTCTTCGGAGGGCACGTTGTCGCTCTTGCCCCGGTTCTTGTCGCTTCTGGTCAGCACCTTGTTG
TCGATGGAGTCGTCCTTCAGAAAGCTCTGAGGCACGATATGGTCCACATCGTAGTCGGACAGCCGGTTGA
TGTCCAGTTCCTGGTCCACGTACATATCCCGCCCATTCTGCAGGTAGTACAGGTACAGCTTCTCGTTCTG
CAGCTGGGTGTTTTCCACGGGGTGTTCTTTCAGGATCTGGCTGCCCAGCTCTTTGATGCCCTCTTCGATC
CGCTTCATTCTCTCGCGGCTGTTCTTCTGTCCCTTCTGGGTGGTCTGGTTCTCTCTGGCCATTTCGATCA
CGATGTTCTCGGGCTTGTGCCGGCCCATCACTTTCACGAGCTCGTCCACCACCTTCACTGTCTGCAGGAT
GCCCTTCTTAATGGCGGGGCTGCCGGCCAGATTGGCAATGTGCTCGTGCAGGCTATCGCCCTGGCCGGAC
ACCTGGGCTTTCTGGATGTCCTCTTTAAAGGTCAGGCTGTCGTCGTGGATCAGCTGCATGAAGTTTCTGT
TGGCGAAGCCGTCGGACTTCAGGAAATCCAGGATTGTCTTGCCGGACTGCTTGTCCCGGATGCCGTTGAT
CAGCTTCCGGCTCAGCCTGCCCCAGCCGGTGTATCTCCGCCGCTTCAGCTGCTTCATCACTTTGTCGTCG
AACAGGTGGGCATAGGTTTTCAGCCGTTCCTCGATCATCTCTCTGTCCTCAAACAGTGTCAGGGTCAGCA
CGATATCTTCCAGAATGTCCTCGTTTTCCTCATTGTCCAGGAAGTCCTTGTCCTTGATAATTTTCAGCAG
ATCGTGGTATGTGCCCAGGGAGGCGTTGAACCGATCTTCCACGCCGGAGATTTCCACGGAGTCGAAGCAC
TCGATTTTCTTGAAGTAGTCCTCTTTCAGCTGCTTCACGGTCACTTTCCGGTTGGTCTTGAACAGCAGGT
CCACGATGGCCTTTTTCTGCTCGCCGCTCAGGAAGGCGGGCTTTCTCATTCCCTCGGTCACGTATTTCAC
TTTGGTCAGCTCGTTATACACGGTGAAGTACTCGTACAGCAGGCTGTGCTTGGGCAGCACCTTCTCGTTG
GGCAGGTTCTTATCGAAGTTGGTCATCCGCTCGATGAAGCTCTGGGCGGAAGCGCCCTTGTCCACCACTT
CCTCGAAGTTCCAGGGGGTGATGGTTTCCTCGCTCTTTCTGGTCATCCAGGCGAATCTGCTGTTTCCCCT
GGCCAGAGGGCCCACGTAGTAGGGGATGCGGAAGGTCAGGATCTTCTCGATCTTTTCCCGGTTGTCCTTC
AGGAATGGGTAAAAATCTTCCTGCCGCCGCAGAATGGCGTGCAGCTCTCCCAGGTGGATCTGGTGGGGGA
TGCTGCCGTTGTCGAAGGTCCGCTGCTTCCGCAGCAGGTCCTCTCTGTTCAGCTTCACGAGCAGTTCCTC
GGTGCCGTCCATCTTTTCCAGGATGGGCTTGATGAACTTGTAGAACTCTTCCTGGCTGGCTCCGCCGTCA
ATGTAGCCGGCGTAGCCGTTCTTGCTCTGGTCGAAGAAAATCTCTTTGTACTTCTCAGGCAGCTGCTGCC
GCACGAGAGCTTTCAGCAGGGTCAGGTCCTGGTGGTGCTCGTCGTATCTCTTGATCATAGAGGCGCTCAG
GGGGGCCTTGGTGATCTCGGTGTTCACTCTCAGGATGTCGCTCAGCAGGATGGCGTCGGACAGGTTCTTG
GCGGCCAGAAACAGGTCGGCGTACTGGTCGCCGATCTGGGCCAGCAGGTTGTCCAGGTCGTCGTCGTAGG
TGTCCTTGCTCAGCTGCAGTTTGGCATCCTCGGCCAGGTCGAAGTTGCTCTTGAAGTTGGGGGTCAGGCC
CAGGCTCAGGGCAATCAGGTTTCCGAACAGGCCATTCTTCTTCTCGCCGGGCAGCTGGGCGATCAGATTT
TCCAGCCGTCTGCTCTTGCTCAGTCTGGCAGACAGGATGGCCTTGGCGTCCACGCCGCTGGCGTTGATGG
GGTTTTCCTCGAACAGCTGGTTGTAGGTCTGCACCAGCTGGATGAACAGCTTGTCCACGTCGCTGTTGTC
GGGGTTCAGGTCGCCCTCGATCAGGAAGTGGCCCCGGAACTTGATCATGTGGGCCAGGGCCAGATAGATC
AGCCGCAGGTCGGCCTTGTCGGTGCTGTCCACCAGTTTCTTTCTCAGGTGGTAGATGGTGGGGTACTTCT
CGTGGTAGGCCACCTCGTCCACGATGTTGCCGAAGATGGGGTGCCGCTCGTGCTTCTTATCCTCTTCCAC
CAGGAAGGACTCTTCCAGTCTGTGGAAGAAGCTGTCGTCCACCTTGGCCATCTCGTTGCTGAAGATCTCT
TGCAGATAGCAGATCCGGTTCTTCCGTCTGGTGTATCTTCTTCTGGCGGTTCTCTTCAGCCGGGTGGCCT
CGGCTGTTTCGCCGCTGTCGAACAGCAGGGCTCCGATCAGGTTCTTCTTGATGCTGTGCCGGTCGGTGTT
GCCCAGCACCTTGAATTTCTTGCTGGGCACCTTGTACTCGTCGGTGATCACGGCCCAGCCCACAGAGTTG
GTGCCGATGTCCAGGCCGATGCTGTACTTCTTGTCGGCTGCTGGGACTCCGTGGATACCGACCTTCCGCT
TCTTCTTTGGGGCCATCTTATCGTCATCGTCTTTGTAATCAATATCATGATCCTTGTAGTCTCCGTCGTG
GTCCTTATAGTCCATGAATTCCACCACACTGGACTAGTAGGTACCCCGATCCGGGGTCTCTGGATTAGAC
GACTGCTGGCTGATGGAGCGGCTTTGTGTCGGGAGGAGTATCCACACAGCACAAGAACTCAAACGGTAGT
GATATGAAAACTGGTCCCGCAGCCCGTTTTATAAAGCCCGCTTAGCGCTAAAACCTTATCAGCCGCAATG
CTCTCCGCTCTCAAGTCGCGTTCAAAACTTTTACCATATATGGGTATGAATTGTTCGCCGATTGGGTTTT
CATTTACGGAGAATTTCCTCCGCAACTGGGTGTTCGTGCTTGTGTGTGTCTTGTATATCGCCATGAAGAG
TGTACTTCCATGGGTCCTATCAGTTGCGGCATGTGATTCAATTTGGGGGTTACTCATATTCGATACTTCA
GCTGGTTATCTTTATGCTGTGATGGTCACGGTGCTTTTACACATTTTTTCCCCAACTACTCATTGTATGC
CAAAACATACATATGTACATGTGTTTATAGTGGGTTTATTAGTAATGTCCAGCGATATTAAAACATTACA
GTTAAATAATATTCATATTAGCTTACGTTTACTGCTATCTGCACTTCAAATTGGTTATTCCAGGGACATT
TTGTGCAACACACATCTTCTAGTAGGGCATTCACTAGTCGTAGAAAACACACCTAACTTAAGCCGGTTTT
AACAATAACGGCGAAACAGCTGCCAGACGAGAGAAAAGTACACAGCAAGAAGCATTTCTATAATGATGCC
GTCCTAAATATGCAGCATTTTTGCTCAAATTGATCATTTCGTTGCATCGCTCAGGTGGTATAGTATTTGG
CTATTGAATGTGATTGCTATCTTAATAGTTTTGAATAGTAATAGTGCAAATATTCATTCATAAAAAATAG
GTAATCGATTTTTTCAGTGCAGTCTATGCGTTTGCGCAACAGAGACGAAGAGAGAGACGCCTCACACACA
AGCACATGCGGTCTAAGCTGCTCTCCCTCTTTTTCTCTCTCTCTCTGGCTTGCGGCAGTTTTCCAGAGGC
TGTGACTCAGTAAGCATTTCTTGTTGTTACCCTAACGATAAGCGTCCGATTCCTAATTCTCTTTCAAATA
ATTTGTTTTATTTTTTTTTTTGTGTGTTTTGAAGTCAAACAGCTTCATAAACAATATTAAATATCGCAAT
TGTTATTGCAAATGCATTCGTATCAGGCGCCTTGATGTTTTTCGCCAAAACTTCGTCTGCTCTTTGTCAG
CGTAATTGCGTTTGCCGGTCGTGCCGTCTTGCTCGCACGCGGCTTGCAAACAAAAAGTGAAAGAGGGAAA
GCCACCTGTGTTGTTGCTTTTGTTGCTATCGTTGGCTGCACACACATGGCAATAAGTAACCATATTGTAG
ACTTATTTATTTTAGCGTTTTCGTTGACTAATCTTTGTTTAAATAATTGCCTATTTCGAGCCAAAATGAC
GCATAAAAGGAAACGGCAACATGCGGTGCGTTGAGCATGCGTAAGCGAGATGGCGCTAGAGAGAGCGCAG
CATAAAAAGAAAAAAACAACCGGCGAGTGGCGAGACACGAATAATACACACACGCACACATGGTCAAAGG
AGTGGCTCCAACGTCGGTGACGTCGCGCCCAGCCACAGACCCCGCCACGCCCCGCCCCACCCTTC
